>Addgene plasmid #205985 | FSW_SUN1_GFP | addgene full sequence | sequence record 405032 | Addgene NGS Result
CGGCGCGCCAAGGGTTTATCAAGCTTATCGATAATCAACCTCTGGATTACAAAATTTGTGAAAGATTGAC
TGGTATTCTTAACTATGTTGCTCCTTTTACGCTATGTGGATACGCTGCTTTAATGCCTTTGTATCATGCT
ATTGCTTCCCGTATGGCTTTCATTTTCTCCTCCTTGTATAAATCCTGGTTGCTGTCTCTTTATGAGGAGT
TGTGGCCCGTTGTCAGGCAACGTGGCGTGGTGTGCACTGTGTTTGCTGACGCAACCCCCACTGGTTGGGG
CATTGCCACCACCTGTCAGCTCCTTTCCGGGACTTTCGCTTTCCCCCTCCCTATTGCCACGGCGGAACTC
ATCGCCGCCTGCCTTGCCCGCTGCTGGACAGGGGCTCGGCTGTTGGGCACTGACAATTCCGTGGTGTTGT
CGGGGAAATCATCGTCCTTTCCTTGGCTGCTCGCCTGTGTTGCCACCTGGATTCTGCGCGGGACGTCCTT
CTGCTACGTCCCTTCGGCCCTCAATCCAGCGGACCTTCCTTCCCGCGGCCTGCTGCCGGCTCTGCGGCCT
CTTCCGCGTCTTCGCCTTCGCCCTCAGACGAGTCGGATCTCCCTTTGGGCCGCCTCCCCGCATCGATACC
GTCGACCTCGAGACCTAGAAAAACATGGAGCAATCACAAGTAGCAATACAGCAGCTACCAATGCTGATTG
TGCCTGGCTAGAAGCACAAGAGGAGGAGGAGGTGGGTTTTCCAGTCACACCTCAGGTACCTTTAAGACCA
ATGACTTACAAGGCAGCTGTAGATCTTAGCCACTTTTTAAAAGAAAAGGGGGGACTGGAAGGGCTAATTC
ACTCCCAACGAAGACAAGATATCCTTGATCTGTGGATCTACCACACACAAGGCTACTTCCCTGATTGGCA
GAACTACACACCAGGGCCAGGGATCAGATATCCACTGACCTTTGGATGGTGCTACAAGCTAGTACCAGTT
GAGCAAGAGAAGGTAGAAGAAGCCAATGAAGGAGAGAACACCCGCTTGTTACACCCTGTGAGCCTGCATG
GGATGGATGACCCGGAGAGAGAAGTATTAGAGTGGAGGTTTGACAGCCGCCTAGCATTTCATCACATGGC
CCGAGAGCTGCATCCGGACTGTACTGGGTCTCTCTGGTTAGACCAGATCTGAGCCTGGGAGCTCTCTGGC
TAACTAGGGAACCCACTGCTTAAGCCTCAATAAAGCTTGCCTTGAGTGCTTCAAGTAGTGTGTGCCCGTC
TGTTGTGTGACTCTGGTAACTAGAGATCCCTCAGACCCTTTTAGTCAGTGTGGAAAATCTCTAGCAGGGC
CCGTTTAAACCCGCTGATCAGCCTCGACTGTGCCTTCTAGTTGCCAGCCATCTGTTGTTTGCCCCTCCCC
CGTGCCTTCCTTGACCCTGGAAGGTGCCACTCCCACTGTCCTTTCCTAATAAAATGAGGAAATTGCATCG
CATTGTCTGAGTAGGTGTCATTCTATTCTGGGGGGTGGGGTGGGGCAGGACAGCAAGGGGGAGGATTGGG
AAGACAATAGCAGGCATGCTGGGGATGCGGTGGGCTCTATGGCTTCTGAGGCGGAAAGAACCAGCTGGGG
CTCTAGGGGGTATCCCC
[124 nt withheld, positions 1628-1751]
C
[91 nt withheld, positions 1753-1843]
A
[49 nt withheld, positions 1845-1893]
CCTTTGACGTTGGAGTCCACGTTCTTT
[37 nt withheld, positions 1921-1957]
ACCCTATCTCGGTCTATTCTTTTGATTTATAAGGGATTTTGCCGATTTCGGCCTATTGGTTAAAAAATGA
GCTGATTTAACAAAAATTTAACGCGAATTAATTCTGTGGAATGTGTGTCAGTTAGGGTGTGGAAAGTCCC
CAGGCTCCCCAGCAGGCAGAAGTATGCAAAGCATGCATCTCAATTAGTCAGCAACCAGGTGTGGAAAGTC
CCCAGGCTCCCCAGCAGGCAGAAGTATGCAAAGCATGCATCTCAATTAGTCAGCAACCATAGTCCCGCCC
CTAACTCCGCCCATCCCGCCCCTAACTCCGCCCAGTTCCGCCCATTCTCCGCCCCATGGCTGACTAATTT
TTTTTATTTATGCAGAGGCCGAGGCCGCCTCTGCCTCTGAGCTATTCCAGAAGTAGTGAGGAGGCTTTTT
TGGAGGCCTAGGCTTTTGCAAAAAGCTCCCGGGAGCTTGTATATCCATTTTCGGATCTGATCAGCACGTG
TTGACAATTAATCATCGGCATAGTATATCGGCATAGTATAATACGACAAGGTGAGGAACTAAACCATGGC
CAAGTTGACCAGTGCCGTTCCGGTGCTCACCGCGCGCGACGTCGCCGGAGCGGTCGAGTTCTGGACCGAC
CGGCTCGGGTTCTCCCGGGACTTCGTGGAGGACGACTTCGCCGGTGTGGTCCGGGACGACGTGACCCTGT
TCATCAGCGCGGTCCAGGACCAGGTGGTGCCGGACAACACCCTGGCCTGGGTGTGGGTGCGCGGCCTGGA
CGAGCTGTACGCCGAGTGGTCGGAGGTCGTGTCCACGAACTTCCGGGACGCCTCCGGGCCGGCCATGACC
GAGATCGGCGAGCAGCCGTGGGGGCGGGAGTTCGCCCTGCGCGACCCGGCCGGCAACTGCGTGCACTTCG
TGGCCGAGGAGCAGGACTGACACGTGCTACGAGATTTCGATTCCACCGCCGCCTTCTATGAAAGGTTGGG
CTTCGGAATCGTTTTCCGGGACGCCGGCTGGATGATCCTCCAGCGCGGGGATCTCATGCTGGAGTTCTTC
GCCCACCCCAACTTGTTTATTGCAGCTTATAATGGTTACAAATAAAGCAATAGCATCACAAATTTCACAA
ATAAAGCATTTTTTTCACTGCATTCTAGTTGTGGTTTGTCCAAACTCATCAATGTATCTTATCATGTCTG
TATACCGTCGACCTCTAGCTAGAGCTTGGCGTAATCATGGTCATAGCTGTTTCCTGTGTGAAATTGTTAT
CCGCTCACAATTCCACACAACATACGAGCCGGAAGCATAAAGTGTAAAGCCTGGGGTGCCTAATGAGTGA
GCTAACTCACATTAATTGCGTTGCGCTCACTGCCCGCTTTCCAGTCGGGAAACCTGTCGTGCCAGCTGCA
TTAATGAATCGGCCAACGCGCGGGGAGAGGCGGTTTGCGTATTGGGCGCTCTTCCGCTTCCTCGCTCACT
GACTCGCTGCGCTCGGTCGTTCGGCTGCGGCGAGCGGTATCAGCTCACTCAAAGGCGGTAATACGGTTAT
CCACAGAATCAGGGGATAACGCAGGAAAGAACATGTGAGCAAAAGGCCAGCAAAAGGCCAGGAACCGTAA
AAAGGCCGCGTTGCTGGCGTTTTTCCATAGGCTCCGCCCCCCTGACGAGCATCACAAAAATCGACGCTCA
AGTCAGAGGTGGCGAAACCCGACAGGACTATAAAGATACCAGGCGTTTCCCCCTGGAAGCTCCCTCGTGC
GCTCTCCTGTTCCGACCCTGCCGCTTACCGGATACCTGTCCGCCTTTCTCCCTTCGGGAAGCGTGGCGCT
TTCTCATAGCTCACGCTGTAGGTATCTCAGTTCGGTGTAGGTCGTTCGCTCCAAGCTGGGCTGTGTGCAC
GAACCCCCCGTTCAGCCCGACCGCTGCGCCTTATCCGGTAACTATCGTCTTGAGTCCAACCCGGTAAGAC
ACGACTTATCGCCACTGGCAGCAGCCACTGGTAACAGGATTAGCAGAGCGAGGTATGTAGGCGGTGCTAC
AGAGTTCTTGAAGTGGTGGCCTAACTACGGCTACACTAGAAGAACAGTATTTGGTATCTGCGCTCTGCTG
AAGCCAGTTACCTTCGGAAAAAGAGTTGGTAGCTCTTGATCCGGCAAACAAACCACCGCTGGTAGCGGTG
GTTTTTTTGTTTGCAAGCAGCAGATTACGCGCAGAAAAAAAGGATCTCAAGAAGATCCTTTGATCTTTTC
TACGGGGTCTGACGCTCAGTGGAACGAAAACTCACGTTAAGGGATTTTGGTCATGAGATTATCAAAAAGG
ATCTTCACCTAGATCCTTTTAAATTAAAAATGAAGTTTTAAATCAATCTAAAGTATATATGAGTAAACTT
GGTCTGACAGTTACCAATGCTTAATCAGTGAGGCACCTATCTCAGCGATCTGTCTATTTCGTTCATCCAT
AGTTGCCTGACTCCCCGTCGTGTAGATAACTACGATACGGGAGGGCTTACCATCTGGCCCCAGTGCTGCA
ATGATACCGCGAGACCCACGCTCACCGGCTCCAGATTTATCAGCAATAAACCAGCCAGCCGGAAGGGCCG
AGCGCAGAAGTGGTCCTGCAACTTTATCCGCCTCCATCCAGTCTATTAATTGTTGCCGGGAAGCTAGAGT
AAGTAGTTCGCCAGTTAATAGTTTGCGCAACGTTGTTGCCATTGCTACAGGCATCGTGGTGTCACGCTCG
TCGTTTGGTATGGCTTCATTCAGCTCCGGTTCCCAACGATCAAGGCGAGTTACATGATCCCCCATGTTGT
GCAAAAAAGCGGTTAGCTCCTTCGGTCCTCCGATCGTTGTCAGAAGTAAGTTGGCCGCAGTGTTATCACT
CATGGTTATGGCAGCACTGCATAATTCTCTTACTGTCATGCCATCCGTAAGATGCTTTTCTGTGACTGGT
GAGTACTCAACCAAGTCATTCTGAGAATAGTGTATGCGGCGACCGAGTTGCTCTTGCCCGGCGTCAATAC
GGGATAATACCGCGCCACATAGCAGAACTTTAAAAGTGCTCATCATTGGAAAACGTTCTTCGGGGCGAAA
ACTCTCAAGGATCTTACCGCTGTTGAGATCCAGTTCGATGTAACCCACTCGTGCACCCAACTGATCTTCA
GCATCTTTTACTTTCACCAGCGTTTCTGGGTGAGCAAAAACAGGAAGGCAAAATGCCGCAAAAAAGGGAA
TAAGGGCGACACGGAAATGTTGAATACTCATACTCTTCCTTTTTCAATATTATTGAAGCATTTATCAGGG
TTATTGTCTCATGAGCGGATACATATTTGAATGTATTTAGAAAAATAAACAAATAGGGGTTCCGCGCACA
TTTCCCCGAAAAGTGCCACCTGACGTCGACGGATCGGGAGATCTCCCGATCCCCTATGGTGCACTCTCAG
TACAATCTGCTCTGATGCCGCATAGTTAAGCCAGTATCTGCTCCCTGCTTGTGTGTTGGAGGTCGCTGAG
TAGTGCGCGAGCAAAATTTAAGCTACAACAAGGCAAGGCTTGACCGACAATTGCATGAAGAATCTGCTTA
GGGTTAGGCGTTTTGCGCTGCTTCGCGATGTACGGGCCAGATATACGCGTTGACATTGATTATTGACTAG
TTATTAATAGTAATCAATTACGGGGTCATTAGTTCATAGCCCATATATGGAGTTCCGCGTTACATAACTT
ACGGTAAATGGCCCGCCTGGCTGACCGCCCAACGACCCCCGCCCATTGACGTCAATAATGACGTATGTTC
CCATAGTAACGCCAATAGGGACTTTCCATTGACGTCAATGGGTGGAGTATTTACGGTAAACTGCCCACTT
GGCAGTACATCAAGTGTATCATATGCCAAGTACGCCCCCTATTGACGTCAATGACGGTAAATGGCCCGCC
TGGCATTATGCCCAGTACATGACCTTATGGGACTTTCCTACTTGGCAGTACATCTACGTATTAGTCATCG
CTATTACCATGGTGATGCGGTTTTGGCAGTACATCAATGGGCGTGGATAGCGGTTTGACTCACGGGGATT
TCCAAGTCTCCACCCCATTGACGTCAATGGGAGTTTGTTTTGGCACCAAAATCAACGGGACTTTCCAAAA
TGTCGTAACAACTCCGCCCCATTGACGCAAATGGGCGGTAGGCGTGTACGGTGGGAGGTCTATATAAGCA
GCGCGTTTTGCCTGTACTGGGTCTCTCTGGTTAGACCAGATCTGAGCCTGGGAGCTCTCTGGCTAACTAG
GGAACCCACTGCTTAAGCCTCAATAAAGCTTGCCTTGAGTGCTTCAAGTAGTGTGTGCCCGTCTGTTGTG
TGACTCTGGTAACTAGAGATCCCTCAGACCCTTTTAGTCAGTGTGGAAAATCTCTAGCAGTGGCGCCCGA
ACAGGGACTTGAAAGCGAAAGGGAAACCAGAGGAGCTCTCTCGACGCAGGACTCGGCTTGCTGAAGCGCG
CACGGCAAGAGGCGAGGGGCGGCGACTGGTGAGTACGCCAAAAATTTTGACTAGCGGAGGCTAGAAGGAG
AGAGATGGGTGCGAGAGCGTCAGTATTAAGCGGGGGAGAATTAGATCGCGATGGGAAAAAATTCGGTTAA
GGCCAGGGGGAAAGAAAAAATATAAATTAAAACATATAGTATGGGCAAGCAGGGAGCTAGAACGATTCGC
AGTTAATCCTGGCCTGTTAGAAACATCAGAAGGCTGTAGACAAATACTGGGACAGCTACAACCATCCCTT
CAGACAGGATCAGAAGAACTTAGATCATTATATAATACAGTAGCAACCCTCTATTGTGTGCATCAAAGGA
TAGAGATAAAAGACACCAAGGAAGCTTTAGACAAGATAGAGGAAGAGCAAAACAAAAGTAAGACCACCGC
ACAGCAAGCGGCCGCTGATCTTCAGACCTGGAGGAGGAGATATGAGGGACAATTGGAGAAGTGAATTATA
TAAATATAAAGTAGTAAAAATTGAACCATTAGGAGTAGCACCCACCAAGGCAAAGAGAAGAGTGGTGCAG
AGAGAAAAAAGAGCAGTGGGAATAGGAGCTTTGTTCCTTGGGTTCTTGGGAGCAGCAGGAAGCACTATGG
GCGCAGCGTCAATGACGCTGACGGTACAGGCCAGACAATTATTGTCTGGTATAGTGCAGCAGCAGAACAA
TTTGCTGAGGGCTATTGAGGCGCAACAGCATCTGTTGCAACTCACAGTCTGGGGCATCAAGCAGCTCCAG
GCAAGAATCCTGGCTGTGGAAAGATACCTAAAGGATCAACAGCTCCTGGGGATTTGGGGTTGCTCTGGAA
AACTCATTTGCACCACTGCTGTGCCTTGGAATGCTAGTTGGAGTAATAAATCTCTGGAACAGATTTGGAA
TCACACGACCTGGATGGAGTGGGACAGAGAAATTAACAATTACACAAGCTTAATACACTCCTTAATTGAA
GAATCGCAAAACCAGCAAGAAAAGAATGAACAAGAATTATTGGAATTAGATAAATGGGCAAGTTTGTGGA
ATTGGTTTAACATAACAAATTGGCTGTGGTATATAAAATTATTCATAATGATAGTAGGAGGCTTGGTAGG
TTTAAGAATAGTTTTTGCTGTACTTTCTATAGTGAATAGAGTTAGGCAGGGATATTCACCATTATCGTTT
CAGACCCACCTCCCAACCCCGAGGGGACCCGACAGGCCCGAAGGAATAGAAGAAGAAGGTGGAGAGAGAG
ACAGAGACAGATCCATTCGATTAGTGAACGGATCGGCACTGCGTGCGCCAATTCTGCAGACAAATGGCAG
TATTCATCCACAATTTTAAAAGAAAAGGGGGGATTGGGGGGTACAGTGCAGGGGAAAGAATAGTAGACAT
AATAGCAACAGACATACAAACTAAAGAATTACAAAAACAAATTACAAAAATTCAAAATTTTCGGGTTTAT
TACAGGGACAGCAGAGATCCAGTTTGGTTAATTAACTGCAGAGGGCCCTGCGTATGAGTGCAAGTGGGTT
TTAGGACCAGGATGAGGCGGGGTGGGGGTGCCTACCTGACGACCGACCCCGACCCACTGGACAAGCACCC
AACCCCCATTCCCCAAATTGCGCATCCCCTATCAGAGAGGGGGAGGGGAAACAGGATGCGGCGAGGCGCG
TGCGCACTGCCAGCTTCAGCACCGCGGACAGTGCCTTCGCCCCCGCCTGGCGGCGCGCGCCACCGCCGCC
TCAGCACTGAAGGCGCGCTGACGTCACTCGCCGGTCCCCCGCAAACTCCCCTTCCCGGCCACCTTGGTCG
CGTCCGCGCCGCCGCCGGCCCAGCCGGACCGCACCACGCGAGGCGCGAGATAGGGGGGCACGGGCGCGAC
CATCTGCGCTGCGGCGCCGGCGACTCAGCGCTGCCTCAGTCTGCGGTGGGCAGCGGAGGAGTCGTGTCGT
GCCTGAGAGCGCAGACGCGTGGACGGTACCCTTCAGGTCGACGTCGGTTGGCGCGCCGCCACCATGGCCA
CCTCCAGGGTGTACTCCAGAGACAGGACTCTCAAACCACGGAAGGCAGCCTCGGGAACCTTCTGGTGGCT
AGGGAGCGGCTGGTACCAATTTGTTACTTTGATTTCTTGGCTGAATGTCTTTCTTCTTACCAGGTGCCTT
CGAAATATTTGCAAGGTTTTTGTCTTGCTCCTCCCACTCCTACTTTTACTAGGTGCTGGTGTCTCCCTGT
GGGGCCAGGGAAACTTCTTCTCACTCCTACCAGTGCTGAACTGGACGGCCATGCAGCCAACACAGAGGGT
GGACGATTCCAAGGGCATGCATAGACCTGGCCCTCTTCCCCCGAGCCCACCTCCAAAGGTTGATCACAAG
GCTTCCCAGTGGCCTCAGGAGAGTGACATGGGGCAGAAGGTAGCTTCTTTGAGTGCGCAGTGCCACAACC
ATGATGAGAGACTTGCAGAGCTGACAGTCCTGCTTCAGAAACTACAGATACGGGTAGACCAAGTGGATGA
CGGCAGGGAAGGGCTGTCACTGTGGGTCAAGAATGTGGTTGGACAGCACCTGCAGGAGATGGGCACCATA
GAACCACCTGATGCTAAGACTGACTTCATGACTTTCCACCATGACCATGAAGTGCGTCTCTCCAACTTGG
AAGATGTTCTTAGAAAACTGACAGAAAAATCTGAGGCTATCCAGAAGGAGCTGGAAGAAACCAAGCTGAA
AGCAGGCAGCAGGGATGAAGAGCAGCCCCTCCTTGACCGTGTGCAGCACCTAGAACTGGAACTGAACCTG
TTGAAGTCACAGCTGTCAGACTGGCAGCATCTGAAGACCAGCTGTGAGCAGGCTGGGGCCCGCATCCAGG
AGACTGTGCAGCTCATGTTCTCTGAGGATCAGCAGGGCGGTTCCCTCGAGTGGCTATTAGAGAAGCTTTC
TTCTCGGTTCGTGAGCAAGGATGAGCTGCAGGTGCTCTTACATGACCTTGAGCTGAAACTGCTGCAGAAT
ATCACACACCACATCACCGTGACAGGACAGGCCCCGACATCCGAGGCTATTGTGTCTGCCGTGAATCAGG
CAGGGATTTCAGGAATCACAGAAGCGCAAGCACATATCATTGTGAACAATGCTCTGAAGCTGTACTCCCA
AGACAAGACGGGGATGGTGGACTTTGCTCTGGAGTCTGGAGGTGGCAGCATCCTAAGCACTCGGTGCTCT
GAGACCTATGAGACCAAGACGGCACTGCTGAGCCTGTTTGGGGTCCCACTGTGGTACTTCTCACAGTCAC
CTCGAGTGGTGATCCAGCCCGACATCTACCCAGGGAATTGCTGGGCGTTCAAAGGTTCCCAGGGGTACCT
GGTGGTGCGGTTGTCCATGAAGATCTACCCAACCACATTCACCATGGAACACATTCCAAAGACACTATCA
CCCACTGGTAACATCTCCAGTGCCCCCAAAGACTTTGCAGTCTATGGACTGGAAACGGAGTATCAAGAAG
AGGGGCAGCCTCTGGGACGGTTCACCTATGACCAGGAAGGAGACTCACTCCAGATGTTCCACACACTGGA
AAGACCTGACCAAGCCTTCCAGATAGTAGAGCTCCGGGTCCTGTCCAACTGGGGCCACCCTGAGTACACT
TGCCTCTACCGGTTCCGAGTCCACGGAGAGCCCATCCAGATGAGCAAAGGAGAAGAACTTTTCACTGGAG
TTGTCCCAATTCTTGTTGAATTAGATGGTGATGTTAATGGGCACAAATTTTCTGTCCGTGGAGAGGGTGA
AGGTGATGCTACAAACGGAAAACTCACCCTTAAATTTATTTGCACTACTGGAAAACTACCTGTTCCATGG
CCAACACTTGTCACTACTCTGACCTATGGTGTTCAATGCTTTTCCCGTTATCCGGATCACATGAAACGGC
ATGACTTTTTCAAGAGTGCCATGCCCGAAGGTTATGTACAGGAACGCACTATATCTTTCAAAGATGACGG
GACCTACAAGACGCGTGCTGAAGTCAAGTTTGAAGGTGATACCCTTGTTAATCGTATCGAGTTAAAAGGT
ATTGATTTTAAAGAAGATGGAAACATTCTCGGACACAAACTCGAGTACAACTTTAACTCACACAATGTAT
ACATCACGGCAGACAAACAAAAGAATGGAATCAAAGCTAACTTCAAAATTCGCCACAACGTTGAAGATGG
TTCCGTTCAACTAGCAGACCATTATCAACAAAATACTCCAATTGGCGATGGCCCTGTCCTTTTACCAGAC
AACCATTACCTGTCGACACAATCTGTCCTTTCGAAAGATCCCAACGAAAAGCGTGACCACATGGTCCTTC
TTGAGTTTGTAACTGCTGCTGGGATTACACATGGCATGGATGAGCTCTACAAATAA
Features (pLannotate 1.2.2; 30 found; start..end, strand, type, name):
     33..621     +  misc_feature   WPRE: woodchuck hepatitis virus posttranscriptional regulatory element
    558..1139    +  CDS            nef (fragment): NEF_HV1H2 - Experimental evidence at protein level: Swiss-Prot protein existence level 1. Extracellular Nef protein targets CD4(+) T-lymphocytes for apoptosis by interacting with CXCR4 surface receptors. From Human immunodeficiency virus type 1 group M subtype B (isolate HXB2) (HIV-1).
   1146..1326    +  LTR            5' LTR (truncated): truncated 5' long terminal repeat (LTR) from HIV-1
   1358..1582    +  polyA_signal   bGH poly(A) signal: bovine growth hormone polyadenylation signal
   1586..1607    +  promoter       SV40 promoter (fragment): SV40 enhancer and early promoter
   1628..2056    +  rep_origin     f1 ori (sequence partly withheld): f1 bacteriophage origin of replication; arrow indicates direction of (+) strand synthesis
   2070..2399    +  promoter       SV40 promoter: SV40 enhancer and early promoter
   2447..2494    +  promoter       EM7 promoter: synthetic bacterial promoter&nbsp
   2513..2887    +  CDS            BleoR: antibiotic-binding protein; Sh ble from Streptoalloteichus hindustanus; confers resistance to bleomycin, phleomycin, and Zeocin™
   2897..3022    +  CDS            ble (fragment): BLE_KLEPN - Experimental evidence at protein level: Swiss-Prot protein existence level 1. Binding protein with a strong affinity to the bleomycin family of antibiotics. Binds to CL990; an antimitotic-antibiotic compound. From Klebsiella pneumoniae.
   3017..3138    +  polyA_signal   SV40 poly(A) signal: SV40 polyadenylation signal
   3209..3231    -  protein_bind   lac operator (fragment): The lac repressor binds to the lac operator to inhibit transcription in E. coli. This inhibition can be relieved by adding lactose or isopropyl-β-D-thiogalactopyranoside (IPTG). lac repressor encoded by lacI
   3235..3265    -  promoter       lac promoter: promoter for the E. coli lac operon
   3280..3301    -  protein_bind   CAP binding site: CAP binding activates transcription in the presence of cAMP. E. coli catabolite activator protein
   3314..3406    -  CDS            lacI (fragment): lac repressor; lacI; The lac repressor binds to the lac operator to inhibit transcription in E. coli. This inhibition can be relieved by adding lactose or isopropyl-β-D-thiogalactopyranoside (IPTG).
   3589..4177    -  rep_origin     ori: high-copy-number ColE1/pMB1/pBR322/pUC origin of replication
   4348..5208    -  CDS            AmpR: β-lactamase; bla; confers resistance to ampicillin, carbenicillin, and related antibiotics
   5209..5313    -  promoter       AmpR promoter: bla
   5372..5424    -  misc_feature   bom (fragment): basis of mobility region from pBR322
   5579..5958    +  enhancer       CMV enhancer: human cytomegalovirus immediate early enhancer
   5959..6158    +  promoter       CMV promoter: human cytomegalovirus (CMV) immediate early promoter
   6176..6356    +  LTR            5' LTR (truncated): truncated 5' long terminal repeat (LTR) from HIV-1
   6403..6528    +  misc_feature   HIV-1 Ψ: packaging signal of human immunodeficiency virus type 1
   6512..6875    +  CDS            HIV-1 gag (fragment): gag protein from human immunodeficiency virus 1; gag
   7021..7254    +  misc_feature   RRE: The Rev response element (RRE) of HIV-1 allows for Rev-dependent mRNA export from the nucleus to the cytoplasm.
   7631..7731    +  CDS            Rev (fragment): human immunodeficiency virus 1 (HIV-1) Rev protein; rev; enhances nuclear export of unspliced and incompletely spliced viral mRNAs
   7781..7898    +  misc_feature   cPPT/CTS: central polypurine tract and central termination sequence of HIV-1
   7964..8411    +  promoter       hSyn promoter: human synapsin I promoter; confers neuron-specific expression (Kügler et al., 2003)
   8503..10116   +  CDS            Sun1 (fragment): SUN1_MOUSE - Also known as Unc84a. Experimental evidence at protein level: Swiss-Prot protein existence level 1. Isoform 5 may be involved in nuclear remodeling during sperm head formation in spermatogenenis. A probable SUN1 isoform 5:SYNE3 LINC complex may tether spermatid nuclei to anterior cytoskeletal structures such as actin filaments present at membraneous junctions of spermatids and Sertoli cells. From Mus musculus (Mouse).
  10117..10830   +  CDS            Superfolder GFP: Superfolder GFP is a basic (constitutively fluorescent) green fluorescent protein published in 2005, derived from Aequorea victoria. It is reported to be a very rapidly-maturing weak dimer.
