[The description below was written by a language model from this plasmid's Addgene catalogue record and pLannotate feature annotations shown in this document.]
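Description:
FSW_SUN1_GFP is a lentiviral transfer plasmid built on the FUGW backbone, in which the original ubiquitin C promoter has been replaced by the human synapsin I (hSyn1) promoter to restrict expression to neurons. The total construct is 10,833 bp. It is maintained in E. coli through a ColE1/pUC-type origin and an ampicillin resistance gene, although the catalogue lists it as low copy and specifies a recombination-deficient strain, as is common for LTR-containing plasmids. The backbone also carries an f1 origin and an SV40/EM7-driven bleomycin/Zeocin resistance cassette with an SV40 polyadenylation signal, which lies outside the viral genome.

The viral portion is arranged so that a CMV enhancer/promoter precedes a truncated HIV-1 5' LTR and drives genomic RNA production in packaging cells. This is followed by the Ψ packaging signal with a partial gag sequence, the Rev response element for Rev-dependent nuclear export, and the cPPT/CTS, which aids nuclear import of the viral genome. Downstream, the hSyn1 promoter drives a mouse Sun1 coding fragment of roughly 1.6 kb, fused at its C terminus to superfolder GFP. A WPRE then enhances transcript expression, and a truncated LTR and a bGH polyadenylation signal close the unit. The insert was recloned from an earlier deposited plasmid by Gibson assembly.

Because SUN1 is an inner nuclear membrane protein, the fusion places GFP on the nuclear envelope of transduced neurons. According to the record, the construct is used to label neuronal nuclei so they can be enriched from nuclear preparations.
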