Addgene plasmid #205985: FSW_SUN1_GFP
Purpose: Expresses hSyn1-driven, GFP-tagged SUN1 to label neuronal nuclei
Depositing lab: Ronald Hart. Depositing organization: Rutgers, The State University of New Jersey.
Backbone
  Vector backbone: FUGW
  Backbone size w/o insert (bp): 7961
  Total vector size (bp): 10833
  Modifications to backbone: Replaced UbiC promoter with hSyn1 promoter
  Vector type: Lentiviral
Growth in bacteria
  Bacterial resistance: Ampicillin, 100 μg/mL
  Growth temperature: 30°C
  Growth strain: NEB Stable
  Copy number: Low Copy
Gene/Insert
  Gene/Insert name: SUN1
  Species: M. musculus (mouse)
  Insert size (bp): 1650
  Entrez Gene: Sun1 (a.k.a. 4632417G13Rik, 5730434D03Rik, Unc84a, mKIAA0810)
  Promoter: hSyn1
  Tag / fusion protein: Superfolder GFP (C terminal on insert)
  Cloning method: Gibson Cloning
  Sequencing primers: 5′ gggaggggaaacaggatg
Resource information
  A portion of this plasmid was derived from a plasmid made by: Insert was recloned from AddGene # 160141
Terms and licenses: Academic/Nonprofit Terms; Industry Terms: Not Available to Industry
Depositor comments: Lentiviral vector to express fused Sun1-GFP in neurons for enriching nuclear preparations.
How to cite: FSW_SUN1_GFP was a gift from Ronald Hart (Addgene plasmid # 205985 ; http://n2t.net/addgene:205985 ; RRID:Addgene_205985)
